>Addgene plasmid #233896 | pLJC6-NADK2(delta MTS)-3xFLAG | addgene full sequence | sequence record 466425 | Addgene NGS Result
TTGAGATCCTTTTTTTCTGCGCGTAATCTGCTGCTTGCAAACAAAAAAACCACCGCTACCAGCGGTGGTT
TGTTTGCCGGATCAAGAGCTACCAACTCTTTTTCCGAAGGTAACTGGCTTCAGCAGAGCGCAGATACCAA
ATACTGTTCTTCTAGTGTAGCCGTAGTTAGGCCACCACTTCAAGAACTCTGTAGCACCGCCTACATACCT
CGCTCTGCTAATCCTGTTACCAGTGGCTGCTGCCAGTGGCGATAAGTCGTGTCTTACCGGGTTGGACTCA
AGACGATAGTTACCGGATAAGGCGCAGCGGTCGGGCTGAACGGGGGGTTCGTGCACACAGCCCAGCTTGG
AGCGAACGACCTACACCGAACTGAGATACCTACAGCGTGAGCTATGAGAAAGCGCCACGCTTCCCGAAGG
GAGAAAGGCGGACAGGTATCCGGTAAGCGGCAGGGTCGGAACAGGAGAGCGCACGAGGGAGCTTCCAGGG
GGAAACGCCTGGTATCTTTATAGTCCTGTCGGGTTTCGCCACCTCTGACTTGAGCGTCGATTTTTGTGAT
GCTCGTCAGGGGGGCGGAGCCTATGGAAAAACGCCAGCAACGCGGCCTTTTTACGGTTCCTGGCCTTTTG
CTGGCCTTTTGCTCACATGTTCTTTCCTGCGTTATCCCCTGATTCTGTGGATAACCGTATTACCGCCTTT
GAGTGAGCTGATACCGCTCGCCGCAGCCGAACGACCGAGCGCAGCGAGTCAGTGAGCGAGGAAGCGGAAG
AGCGCCCAATACGCAAACCGCCTCTCCCCGCGCGTTGGCCGATTCATTAATGCAGCTGGCACGACAGGTT
TCCCGACTGGAAAGCGGGCAGTGAGCGCAACGCAATTAATGTGAGTTAGCTCACTCATTAGGCACCCCAG
GCTTTACACTTTATGCTTCCGGCTCGTATGTTGTGTGGAATTGTGAGCGGATAACAATTTCACACAGGAA
ACAGCTATGACCATGATTACGCCAAGCGCGCAATTAACCCTCACTAAAGGGAACAAAAGCTGGAGCTGCA
AGCTTAATGTAGTCTTATGCAATACTCTTGTAGTCTTGCAACATGGTAACGATGAGTTAGCAACATGCCT
TACAAGGAGAGAAAAAGCACCGTGCATGCCGATTGGTGGAAGTAAGGTGGTACGATCGTGCCTTATTAGG
AAGGCAACAGACGGGTCTGACATGGATTGGACGAACCACTGAATTGCCGCATTGCAGAGATATTGTATTT
AAGTGCCTAGCTCGATACATAAACGGGTCTCTCTGGTTAGACCAGATCTGAGCCTGGGAGCTCTCTGGCT
AACTAGGGAACCCACTGCTTAAGCCTCAATAAAGCTTGCCTTGAGTGCTTCAAGTAGTGTGTGCCCGTCT
GTTGTGTGACTCTGGTAACTAGAGATCCCTCAGACCCTTTTAGTCAGTGTGGAAAATCTCTAGCAGTGGC
GCCCGAACAGGGACTTGAAAGCGAAAGGGAAACCAGAGGAGCTCTCTCGACGCAGGACTCGGCTTGCTGA
AGCGCGCACGGCAAGAGGCGAGGGGCGGCGACTGGTGAGTACGCCAAAAATTTTGACTAGCGGAGGCTAG
AAGGAGAGAGATGGGTGCGAGAGCGTCAGTATTAAGCGGGGGAGAATTAGATCGCGATGGGAAAAAATTC
GGTTAAGGCCAGGGGGAAAGAAAAAATATAAATTAAAACATATAGTATGGGCAAGCAGGGAGCTAGAACG
ATTCGCAGTTAATCCTGGCCTGTTAGAAACATCAGAAGGCTGTAGACAAATACTGGGACAGCTACAACCA
TCCCTTCAGACAGGATCAGAAGAACTTAGATCATTATATAATACAGTAGCAACCCTCTATTGTGTGCATC
AAAGGATAGAGATAAAAGACACCAAGGAAGCTTTAGACAAGATAGAGGAAGAGCAAAACAAAAGTAAGAC
CACCGCACAGCAAGCAGCAGCTGATCTTCAGACCTGGAGGAGGAGATATGAGGGACAATTGGAGAAGTGA
ATTATATAAATATAAAGTAGTAAAAATTGAACCATTAGGAGTAGCACCCACCAAGGCAAAGAGAAGAGTG
GTGCAGAGAGAAAAAAGAGCAGTGGGAATAGGAGCTTTGTTCCTTGGGTTCTTGGGAGCAGCAGGAAGCA
CTATGGGCGCAGCGTCAATGACGCTGACGGTACAGGCCAGACAATTATTGTCTGGTATAGTGCAGCAGCA
GAACAATTTGCTGAGGGCTATTGAGGCGCAACAGCATCTGTTGCAACTCACAGTCTGGGGCATCAAGCAG
CTCCAGGCAAGAATCCTGGCTGTGGAAAGATACCTAAAGGATCAACAGCTCCTGGGGATTTGGGGTTGCT
CTGGAAAACTCATTTGCACCACTGCTGTGCCTTGGAATGCTAGTTGGAGTAATAAATCTCTGGAACAGAT
TTGGAATCACACGACCTGGATGGAGTGGGACAGAGAAATTAACAATTACACAAGCTTAATACACTCCTTA
ATTGAAGAATCGCAAAACCAGCAAGAAAAGAATGAACAAGAATTATTGGAATTAGATAAATGGGCAAGTT
TGTGGAATTGGTTTAACATAACAAATTGGCTGTGGTATATAAAATTATTCATAATGATAGTAGGAGGCTT
GGTAGGTTTAAGAATAGTTTTTGCTGTACTTTCTATAGTGAATAGAGTTAGGCAGGGATATTCACCATTA
TCGTTTCAGACCCACCTCCCAACCCCGAGGGGACCCGACAGGCCCGAAGGAATAGAAGAAGAAGGTGGAG
AGAGAGACAGAGACAGATCCATTCGATTAGTGAACGGATCTCGACGGTATCGATCACGAGACTAGCCTCG
AGCGGGATCTGGCCTCCGCGCCGGGTTTTGGCGCCTCCCGCGGGCGCCCCCCTCCTCACGGCGAGCGCTG
CCACGTCAGACGAAGGGCGCAGCGAGCGTCCTGATCCTTCCGCCCGGACGCTCAGGACAGCGGCCCGCTG
CTCATAAGACTCGGCCTTAGAACCCCAGTATCAGCAGAAGGACATTTTAGGACGGGACTTGGGTGACTCT
AGGGCACTGGTTTTCTTTCCAGAGAGCGGAACAGGCGAGGAAAAGTAGTCCCTTCTCGGCGATTCTGCGG
AGGGATCTCCGTGGGGCGGTGAACGCCGATGATTATATAAGGACGCGCCGGGTGTGGCACAGCTAGTTCC
GTCGCAGCCGGGATTTGGGTCGCGGTTCTTGTTTGTGGATCGCTGTGATCGTCACTTGGTGAGTAGCGGG
CTGCTGGGCTGGCCGGGGCTTTCGTGGCCGCCGGGCCGCTCGGTGGGACGGAAGCGTGTGGAGAGACCGC
CAAGGGCTGTAGTCTGGGTCCGCGAGCAAGGTTGCCCTGAACTGGGGGTTGGGGGGAGCGCAGCAAAATG
GCGGCTGTTCCCGAGTCTTGAATGGAAGACGCTTGTGAGGCGGGCTGTGAGGTCGTTGAAACAAGGTGGG
GGGCATGGTGGGCGGCAAGAACCCAAGGTCTTGAGGCCTTCGCTAATGCGGGAAAGCTCTTATTCGGGTG
AGATGGGCTGGGGCACCATCTGGGGACCCTGACGTGAAGTTTGTCACTGACTGGAGAACTCGGTTTGTCG
TCTGTTGCGGGGGCGGCAGTTATGGCGGTGCCGTTGGGCAGTGCACCCGTACCTTTGGGAGCGCGCGCCC
TCGTCGTGTCGTGACGTCACCCGTTCTGTTGGCTTATAATGCAGGGTGGGGCCACCTGCCGGTAGGTGTG
CGGTAGGCTTTTCTCCGTCGCAGGACGCAGGGTTCGGGCCTAGGGTAGGCTCTCCTGAATCGACAGGCGC
CGGACCTCTGGTGAGGGGAGGGATAAGTGAGGCGTCAGTTTCTTTGGTCGGTTTTATGTACCTATCTTCT
TAAGTAGCTGAAGCTCCGGTTTTGAACTATGCGCTCGGGGTTGGCGAGTGTGTTTTGTGAAGTTTTTTAG
GCACCTTTTGAAATGTAATCATTTGGGTCAATATGTAATTTTCAGTGTTAGACTAGTAAATTGTCCGCTA
AATTCTGGCCGTTTTTGGCTTTTTTGTTAGACGAAGCGCTAGCCCTACCGGTTTAATTAAGCCCACGATG
GGAGGAAGTGACGGAGGGTTCCGGCCAAGCCGAGTAGTAGTCGTGGCGAAAACGACGAGGTACGAGTTTG
AGCAGCAGCGCTACCGCTATGCTGAGCTCTCCGAGGAAGACCTTAAGCAACTTCTTGCCTTGAAAGGGTC
TTCTTACTCTGGACTGCTTGAACGACACCATATACATACAAAAAACGTAGAACATATTATTGATAGCTTG
CGCAATGAAGGCATTGAGGTGCGATTGGTTAAAAGACGAGAGTACGACGAAGAGACAGTAAGATGGGCCG
ATGCGGTTATCGCTGCCGGCGGCGATGGAACGATGCTCCTCGCGGCATCTAAGGTACTCGACCGACTTAA
GCCAGTCATTGGCGTGAACACAGACCCTGAACGAAGCGAAGGACATCTTTGCTTGCCAGTTCGATACACC
CATTCATTTCCGGAGGCTCTGCAAAAATTCTACCGGGGTGAATTCCGATGGCTGTGGCGGCAACGGATAC
GCCTGTACCTGGAAGGAACCGGCATTAACCCTGTCCCTGTCGACCTTCACGAGCAACAGCTGTCTCTTAA
CCAGCACAATCGAGCATTGAATATTGAACGAGCCCATGATGAGAGATCTGAAGCGAGTGGACCACAGCTT
TTGCCAGTGAGGGCTTTGAACGAAGTGTTCATTGGTGAATCACTCTCTAGTCGGGCGAGTTACTACGAGA
TCTCAGTGGACGACGGACCATGGGAGAAACAGAAGAGCTCAGGATTGAATCTGTGCACGGGGACTGGATC
TAAAGCTTGGAGCTTTAATATTAACAGGGTCGCCACTCAGGCTGTGGAGGATGTACTTAACATCGCAAAG
CGACAGGGTAACCTTAGTCTCCCGCTCAACCGCGAACTGGTGGAAAAAGTAACCAACGAATATAATGAAT
CCCTCCTGTACTCCCCAGAAGAGCCTAAGATCCTCTTTTCAATTCGCGAGCCGATTGCAAACCGGGTTTT
TAGCAGCAGCAGGCAGAGATGTTTCTCCTCAAAAGTATGTGTTCGAAGCCGATGCTGGGATGCCTGTATG
GTAGTCGATGGGGGTACAAGCTTTGAATTTAACGACGGAGCAATTGCCTCCATGATGATCAATAAGGAAG
ACGAACTTCGGACTGTACTGCTGGAACAGGGAGGAAGTGCGGCCGCAGGCGACTACAAAGACCATGACGG
TGATTATAAAGATCATGACATTGATTACAAGGATGACGATGACAAGTAATAAGAATTCTCGACCTCGAGA
CAAATGGCAGTATTCATCCACAATTTTAAAAGAAAAGGGGGGATTGGGGGGTACAGTGCAGGGGAAAGAA
TAGTAGACATAATAGCAACAGACATACAAACTAAAGAATTACAAAAACAAATTACAAAAATTCAAAATTT
TCGGGTTTATTACAGGGACAGCAGAGATCCACTTTGGCCGCGGCTCGAGGGGGTTGGGGTTGCGCCTTTT
CCAAGGCAGCCCTGGGTTTGCGCAGGGACGCGGCTGCTCTGGGCGTGGTTCCGGGAAACGCAGCGGCGCC
GACCCTGGGTCTCGCACATTCTTCACGTCCGTTCGCAGCGTCACCCGGATCTTCGCCGCTACCCTTGTGG
GCCCCCCGGCGACGCTTCCTGCTCCGCCCCTAAGTCGGGAAGGTTCCTTGCGGTTCGCGGCGTGCCGGAC
GTGACAAACGGAAGCCGCACGTCTCACTAGTACCCTCGCAGACGGACAGCGCCAGGGAGCAATGGCAGCG
CGCCGACCGCGATGGGCTGTGGCCAATAGCGGCTGCTCAGCAGGGCGCGCCGAGAGCAGCGGCCGGGAAG
GGGCGGTGCGGGAGGCGGGGTGTGGGGCGGTAGTGTGGGCCCTGTTCCTGCCCGCGCGGTGTTCCGCATT
CTGCAAGCCTCCGGAGCGCACGTCGGCAGTCGGCTCCCTCGTTGACCGAATCACCGACCTCTCTCCCCAG
GGGGATCCATGGTTCCTTTGTCTCAAGAAGAATCCACCCTCATTGAAAGAGCAACGGCTACAATCAACAG
CATCCCCATCTCTGAAGACTACAGCGTCGCCAGCGCAGCTCTCTCTAGCGACGGCCGCATCTTCACTGGT
GTCAATGTATATCATTTTACTGGGGGACCTTGTGCAGAACTCGTGGTGCTGGGCACTGCTGCTGCTGCGG
CAGCTGGCAACCTGACTTGTATCGTCGCGATCGGAAATGAGAACAGGGGCATCTTGAGCCCCTGCGGACG
GTGCCGACAGGTGCTTCTCGATCTGCATCCTGGGATCAAAGCCATAGTGAAGGACAGTGATGGACAGCCG
ACGGCAGTTGGGATTCGTGAATTGCTGCCCTCTGGTTATGTGTGGGAGGGCTAAGGTACCTTTAAGACCA
ATGACTTACAAGGCAGCTGTAGATCTTAGCCACTTTTTAAAAGAAAAGGGGGGACTGGAAGGGCTAATTC
ACTCCCAACGAAGACAAGATCTGCTTTTTGCTTGTACTGGGTCTCTCTGGTTAGACCAGATCTGAGCCTG
GGAGCTCTCTGGCTAACTAGGGAACCCACTGCTTAAGCCTCAATAAAGCTTGCCTTGAGTGCTTCAAGTA
GTGTGTGCCCGTCTGTTGTGTGACTCTGGTAACTAGAGATCCCTCAGACCCTTTTAGTCAGTGTGGAAAA
TCTCTAGCAGTAGTAGTTCATGTCATCTTATTATTCAGTATTTATAACTTGCAAAGAAATGAATATCAGA
GAGTGAGAGGAACTTGTTTATTGCAGCTTATAATGGTTACAAATAAAGCAATAGCATCACAAATTTCACA
AATAAAGCATTTTTTTCACTGCATTCTAGTTGTGGTTTGTCCAAACTCATCAATGTATCTTATCATGTCT
GGCTCTAGCTATCCCGCCCCTAACTCCGCCCATCCCGCCCCTAACTCCGCCCAGTTCCGCCCATTCTCCG
CCCCATGGCTGACTAATTTTTTTTATTTATGCAGAGGCCGAGGCCGCCTCGGCCTCTGAGCTATTCCAGA
AGTAGTGAGGAGGCTTTTTTGGAGGCCTAGGGACGTACCCAATTCGCCCTATAGTGAGTCGTATTACGCG
CGCTCACTGGCCGTCGTTTTACAACGTCGTGACTGGGAAAACCCTGGCGTTACCCAACTTAATCGCCTTG
CAGCACATCCCCCTTTCGCCAGCTGGCGTAATAGCGAAGAGGCCCGCACCGATCGCCCTTCCCAACAGTT
GCGCAGCCTGAATGGCGAATGGG
[124 nt withheld, positions 7374-7497]
C
[91 nt withheld, positions 7499-7589]
A
[49 nt withheld, positions 7591-7639]
CCTTTGACGTTGGAGTCCACGTTCTTT
[37 nt withheld, positions 7667-7703]
ACCCTATCTCGGTCTATTCTTTTGATTTATAAGGGATTTTGCCGATTTCGGCCTATTGGTTAAAAAATGA
GCTGATTTAACAAAAATTTAACGCGAATTTTAACAAAATATTAACGCTTACAATTTAGGTGGCACTTTTC
GGGGAAATGTGCGCGGAACCCCTATTTGTTTATTTTTCTAAATACATTCAAATATGTATCCGCTCATGAG
ACAATAACCCTGATAAATGCTTCAATAATATTGAAAAAGGAAGAGTATGAGTATTCAACATTTCCGTGTC
GCCCTTATTCCCTTTTTTGCGGCATTTTGCCTTCCTGTTTTTGCTCACCCAGAAACGCTGGTGAAAGTAA
AAGATGCTGAAGATCAGTTGGGTGCACGAGTGGGTTACATCGAACTGGATCTCAACAGCGGTAAGATCCT
TGAGAGTTTTCGCCCCGAAGAACGTTTTCCAATGATGAGCACTTTTAAAGTTCTGCTATGTGGCGCGGTA
TTATCCCGTATTGACGCCGGGCAAGAGCAACTCGGTCGCCGCATACACTATTCTCAGAATGACTTGGTTG
AGTACTCACCAGTCACAGAAAAGCATCTTACGGATGGCATGACAGTAAGAGAATTATGCAGTGCTGCCAT
AACCATGAGTGATAACACTGCGGCCAACTTACTTCTGACAACGATCGGAGGACCGAAGGAGCTAACCGCT
TTTTTGCACAACATGGGGGATCATGTAACTCGCCTTGATCGTTGGGAACCGGAGCTGAATGAAGCCATAC
CAAACGACGAGCGTGACACCACGATGCCTGTAGCAATGGCAACAACGTTGCGCAAACTATTAACTGGCGA
ACTACTTACTCTAGCTTCCCGGCAACAATTAATAGACTGGATGGAGGCGGATAAAGTTGCAGGACCACTT
CTGCGCTCGGCCCTTCCGGCTGGCTGGTTTATTGCTGATAAATCTGGAGCCGGTGAGCGTGGGTCTCGCG
GTATCATTGCAGCACTGGGGCCAGATGGTAAGCCCTCCCGTATCGTAGTTATCTACACGACGGGGAGTCA
GGCAACTATGGATGAACGAAATAGACAGATCGCTGAGATAGGTGCCTCACTGATTAAGCATTGGTAACTG
TCAGACCAAGTTTACTCATATATACTTTAGATTGATTTAAAACTTCATTTTTAATTTAAAAGGATCTAGG
TGAAGATCCTTTTTGATAATCTCATGACCAAAATCCCTTAACGTGAGTTTTCGTTCCACTGAGCGTCAGA
CCCCGTAGAAAAGATCAAAGGATCTTC
Features (pLannotate 1.2.2; 27 found; start..end, strand, type, name):
      1..589     +  rep_origin     ori: high-copy-number ColE1/pMB1/pBR322/pUC origin of replication
    772..864     +  CDS            lacI (fragment): lac repressor; lacI; The lac repressor binds to the lac operator to inhibit transcription in E. coli. This inhibition can be relieved by adding lactose or isopropyl-β-D-thiogalactopyranoside (IPTG).
    877..898     +  protein_bind   CAP binding site: CAP binding activates transcription in the presence of cAMP. E. coli catabolite activator protein
    913..943     +  promoter       lac promoter: promoter for the E. coli lac operon
    951..967     +  protein_bind   lac operator: The lac repressor binds to the lac operator to inhibit transcription in E. coli. This inhibition can be relieved by adding lactose or isopropyl-β-D-thiogalactopyranoside (IPTG). lac repressor encoded by lacI
   1012..1030    +  promoter       T3 promoter: promoter for bacteriophage T3 RNA polymerase
   1058..1284    +  promoter       RSV promoter: Rous sarcoma virus enhancer/promoter
   1285..1465    +  LTR            5' LTR (truncated): truncated 5' long terminal repeat (LTR) from HIV-1
   1512..1637    +  misc_feature   HIV-1 Ψ: packaging signal of human immunodeficiency virus type 1
   1621..1984    +  CDS            HIV-1 gag (fragment): gag protein from human immunodeficiency virus 1; gag
   2130..2363    +  misc_feature   RRE: The Rev response element (RRE) of HIV-1 allows for Rev-dependent mRNA export from the nucleus to the cytoplasm.
   2740..2840    +  CDS            Rev (fragment): human immunodeficiency virus 1 (HIV-1) Rev protein; rev; enhances nuclear export of unspliced and incompletely spliced viral mRNAs
   2881..4092    +  promoter       UbC promoter: human ubiquitin C promoter
   4131..5279    +  CDS            Nadk2 (fragment): NAKD2_RAT - Also known as Mnadk, Nadkd1. Experimental evidence at protein level: Swiss-Prot protein existence level 1. Mitochondrial NAD(+) kinase that phosphorylates NAD(+) to yield NADP(+). Can use both ATP or inorganic polyphosphate as the phosphoryl donor (By similarity). From Rattus norvegicus (Rat).
   5301..5366    +  CDS            3xFLAG: three tandem FLAG® epitope tags, followed by an enterokinase cleavage site
   5414..5531    +  misc_feature   cPPT/CTS: central polypurine tract and central termination sequence of HIV-1
   5580..6090    +  promoter       hPGK promoter: human phosphoglycerate kinase 1 promoter
   6105..6494    +  CDS            BSD: blasticidin S deaminase; Aspergillus terreus BSD; confers resistance to blasticidin
   6487..6564    +  CDS            nef (fragment): NEF_HV1Z2 - Experimental evidence at protein level: Swiss-Prot protein existence level 1. Extracellular Nef protein targets CD4(+) T-lymphocytes for apoptosis by interacting with CXCR4 surface receptors. From Human immunodeficiency virus type 1 group M subtype D (isolate Z2/CDC-Z34) (HIV-1).
   6566..6799    +  LTR            3' LTR (ΔU3): self-inactivating 3' long terminal repeat (LTR) from HIV-1
   6871..6992    +  polyA_signal   SV40 poly(A) signal: SV40 polyadenylation signal
   7032..7167    +  rep_origin     SV40 ori: SV40 origin of replication
   7188..7206    -  promoter       T7 promoter: promoter for bacteriophage T7 RNA polymerase
   7214..7369    +  CDS            lacZα (fragment): LacZα fragment of β-galactosidase; lacZ fragment
   7374..7802    +  rep_origin     f1 ori (sequence partly withheld): f1 bacteriophage origin of replication; arrow indicates direction of (+) strand synthesis
   7855..7959    +  promoter       AmpR promoter: bla
   7960..8820    +  CDS            AmpR: β-lactamase; bla; confers resistance to ampicillin, carbenicillin, and related antibiotics
