[The description below was written by a language model from this plasmid's Addgene catalogue record and pLannotate feature annotations shown in this document.]
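Description:
pLJC6-NADK2(delta MTS)-3xFLAG is a lentiviral transfer plasmid of about 9 kb, built on the pLJC6 backbone, for stable overexpression of a mitochondrial-targeting-deficient form of human NADK2 in mammalian cells. In bacteria it is maintained through a high-copy ColE1/pUC-type origin and selected with ampicillin via the β-lactamase gene. An f1 origin, an SV40 origin and remnants of lac/lacZα cloning-vector sequence flanked by T3 and T7 promoters are also present in the backbone. The viral portion follows a third-generation, self-inactivating design. An RSV promoter replaces the U3 region of a truncated HIV-1 5' LTR to drive genomic RNA production in packaging cells. It is followed by the Ψ packaging signal with a gag fragment, the Rev response element, a cPPT/CTS element and a ΔU3 3' LTR with a downstream SV40 polyadenylation signal.

The payload is expressed from the human ubiquitin C promoter. According to the depositor, the insert is a codon-optimized synthetic NADK2 coding sequence in which the codons for the N-terminal 62 amino acids were replaced by a new initiator methionine and a GGS linker. This removes the endogenous mitochondrial targeting sequence, so the NAD+ kinase would be expected to stay outside the mitochondria. A C-terminal 3xFLAG tag allows detection or immunoprecipitation. The automated annotation matches the coding region to the rat Nadk2 homologue, which reflects sequence similarity rather than origin, as the record gives the species as human. A separate human PGK promoter drives blasticidin S deaminase for selection of transduced cells. The associated study concerns the role of cytosolic NADK in folate-dependent nucleotide synthesis, so the construct is probably used to test the function of mislocalized NADK2.
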