Addgene plasmid #233896: pLJC6-NADK2(delta MTS)-3xFLAG
Purpose: lentiviral overexpression vector for NADK2 (delta MTS)
Depositing lab: Jason Cantor. Depositing organization: Morgridge Institute for Research. Publication: Cytosolic NADK is conditionally essential for folate-dependent nucleotide synthesis. Flickinger KM, Mellado Fritz CA, Huggler KS, Wade GM, Chang GR, Fox KC, Simcox JA, Cantor JR. Nat Metab. 2025 May 2. doi: 10.1038/s42255-025-01272-3. PubMed 40316835.
Backbone
  Vector backbone: pLJC6
  Vector type: Mammalian Expression, Lentiviral
  Selectable markers: Blasticidin
Growth in bacteria
  Bacterial resistance: Ampicillin, 100 μg/mL
  Growth temperature: 37°C
  Growth strain: NEB Stable
  Copy number: High Copy
Gene/Insert
  Gene/Insert name: NADK2
  Species: H. sapiens (human)
  Mutation: delta MTS (see Depositor Comments)
  Entrez Gene: NADK2 (a.k.a. C5orf33, DECRD, MNADK, NADKD1)
  Promoter: Ubc
  Tag / fusion protein: 3xFLAG (C terminal on insert)
  Cloning method: Restriction Enzyme; 5′ cloning site PacI (unknown if destroyed); 3′ cloning site NotI (unknown if destroyed)
  Sequencing primers: 5′ GTAAATTGTCCGCTAAATTCTGGC; 3′ CCCTTTTCTTTTAAAATTGTGGATGAATACTGCC
Terms and licenses: Academic/Nonprofit Terms; Industry Terms: Not Available to Industry
Depositor comments: Insert sequence is a codon-optimized gBLOCK (IDT). The nucleotides corresponding to the N-terminal 62 amino acids were replaced with a new initiator methionine and GGS linker to remove the endogenous mitochondrial targeting sequence.
How to cite: pLJC6-NADK2(delta MTS)-3xFLAG was a gift from Jason Cantor (Addgene plasmid # 233896 ; http://n2t.net/addgene:233896 ; RRID:Addgene_233896)
